>Addgene plasmid #114289 | pCWXPGR-pTF-EpoR | depositor full sequence | sequence record 215780 | Full Sequence
GTCGACATTGATTATTGACTAGTTATTAATAGTAATCAATTACGGGGTCATTAGTTCATAGCCCATATAT
GGAGTTCCGCGTTACATAACTTACGGTAAATGGCCCGCCTGGCTGACCGCCCAACGACCCCCGCCCATTG
ACGTCAATAATGACGTATGTTCCCATAGTAACGCCAATAGGGACTTTCCATTGACGTCAATGGGTGGACT
ATTTACGGTAAACTGCCCACTTGGCAGTACATCAAGTGTATCATATGCCAAGTACGCCCCCTATTGACGT
CAATGACGGTAAATGGCCCGCCTGGCATTATGCCCAGTACATGACCTTATGGGACTTTCCTACTTGGCAG
TACATCTACGTATTAGTCATCGCTATTACCATGGGAGGCGTGGCCTGGGCGGGACTGGGGAGTGGCGAGC
CCTCAGATCCTGCATATAAGCAGCTGCTTTTTGCCTGTACTGGGTCTCTCTGGTTAGACCAGATCTGAGC
CTGGGAGCTCTCTGGCTAACTAGGGAACCCACTGCTTAAGCCTCAATAAAGCTTGCCTTGAGTGCTTCAA
GTAGTGTGTGCCCGTCTGTTGTGTGACTCTGGTAACTAGAGATCCCTCAGACCCTTTTAGTCAGTGTGGA
AAATCTCTAGCAGTGGCGCCCGAACAGGGACTTGAAAGCGAAAGGGAAACCAGAGGAGCTCTCTCGACGC
AGGACTCGGCTTGCTGAAGCGCGCACGGCAAGAGGCGAGGGGCGGCGACTGGTGAGTACGCCAAAAATTT
TGACTAGCGGAGGCTAGAAGGAGAGAGATGGGTGCGAGAGCGTCAGTATTAAGCGGGGGAGAATTAGATC
GCGATGGGAAAAAATTCGGTTAAGGCCAGGGGGAAAGAAAAAATATAAATTAAAACATATAGTATGGGCA
AGCAGGGAGCTAGAACGATTCGCAGTTAATCCTGGCCTGTTAGAAACATCAGAAGGCTGTAGACAAATAC
TGGGACAGCTACAACCATCCCTTCAGACAGGATCAGAAGAACTTAGATCATTATATAATACAGTAGCAAC
CCTCTATTGTGTGCATCAAAGGATAGAGATAAAAGACACCAAGGAAGCTTTAGACAAGATAGAGGAAGAG
CAAAACAAAAGTAAGAAAAAAGCACAGCAAGCAGCAGGATCTTCAGACCTGGAAATTCCCTACAATCCCC
AAAGTCAAGGAGTAGTAGAATCTATGAATAAAGAATTAAAGAAAATTATAGGACAGGTAAGAGATCAGGC
TGAACATCTTAAGACAGCAGTACAAATGGCAGTATTCATCCACAATTTTAAAAGAAAAGGGGGGATTGGG
GGGTACAGTGCAGGGGAAAGAATAGTAGACATAATAGCAACAGACATACAAACTAAAGAATTACAAAAAC
AAATTACAAAAATTCAAAATTTTCGGGTTTATTACAGGGACAGCAGAAATCCACTTTGGAAAGGACCAGC
AAAGCTCCTCTGGAAAGGTGAAGGGGCAGTAGTAATACAAGATAATAGTGACATAAAAGTAGTGCCAAGA
AGAAAAGCAAAGATCATTAGGGATTATGGAAAACAGATGGCAGGTGATGATTGTGTGGCAAGTAGACAGG
ATGAGGATTAGAACATGGAAAAGTTTAGTAAAACACCATAAGGAGGAGATATGAGGGACAATTGGAGAAG
TGAATTATATAAATATAAAGTAGTAAAAATTGAACCATTAGGAGTAGCACCCACCAAGGCAAAGAGAAGA
GTGGTGCAGAGAGAAAAAAGAGCAGTGGGAATAGGAGCTTTGTTCCTTGGGTTCTTGGGAGCAGCAGGAA
GCACTATGGGCGCAGCGTCAATGACGCTGACGGTACAGGCCAGACAATTATTGTCTGGTATAGTGCAGCA
GCAGAACAATTTGCTGAGGGCTATTGAGGCGCAACAGCATCTGTTGCAACTCACAGTCTGGGGCATCAAG
CAGCTCCAGGCAAGAATCCTGGCTGTGGAAAGATACCTAAAGGATCAACAGCTCCTGGGGATTTGGGGTT
GCTCTGGAAAACTCATTTGCACCACTGCTGTGCCTTGGAATGCTAGTTGGAGTAATAAATCTCTGGAACA
GATTTGGAATCACACGACCTGGATGGAGTGGGACAGAGAAATTAACAATTACACAAGCTTAATACACTCC
TTAATTGAAGAATCGCAAAACCAGCAAGAAAAGAATGAACAAGAATTATTGGAATTAGATAAATGGGCAA
GTTTGTGGAATTGGTTTAACATAACAAATTGGCTGTGGTATATAAAATTATTCATAATGATAGTAGGAGG
CTTGGTAGGTTTAAGAATAGTTTTTGCTGTACTTTCTATAGTGAATAGAGTTAGGCAGGGATATTCACCA
TTATCGTTTCAGACCCACCTCCCAACCCCGAGGGGACCCGACAGGCCCGAAGGAATAGAAGAAGAAGGTG
GAGAGAGAGACAGAGACAGATCCATTCGATTAGTGAACGGATCTCGACGGTATCGCTAGTGATTATCGGA
TCAACTTTGTATAGAAAAGTTGGGTACAACTCCCACTAGACATATCCTACTCTATCATTGATAGAGTGAC
CCTTCCATAGACATATCCTACTCTATCATTGATAGAGTGACCCTTCCACTAGGTTCACTTTTCTCTATCA
TTGATAGGGAGTGGTAAACAATTGATGGACAAAATCTATCAATGATAGAGAGTGCATGTTACTAGTATTG
TTCTTCTCTATCATTGATAGTGACTTTGCCTAATCACTTAGCAACTCTATCATTGATAGAGTTCTAGTAT
TAGCAAGGCCTTTCCTCTATATAAGGAAGTTCATTTCATTTGGAGAAGATCCCCCAAGTTTGTACAAAAA
AGCAGGCTTCACCATGGACCAACTCAGGGTGGCCCGCTGGCCTCGGGTTAGCCCCCTGTGTCTCCTACTT
GCTGGGGCAGCCTGGGCATCCTCACCCAGCCTCCCGGACCCCAAGTTTGAGAGCAAAGCCGCCCTGCTGG
CATCCCGGGGCTCCGAAGAACTTCTATGCTTCACCCAGCGCTTGGAAGACTTGGTGTGTTTCTGGGAGGA
AGCGGCGAACTCCGGGATGGGCTTCAACTACAGCTTCTCTTACCAGCTCGAAGGTGAATCAAGAAAGTCA
TGTCGCCTGCACCAGGCGCCCACCGTCCGCGGCTCCATGCGTTTCTGGTGTTCACTGCCGACCGCGGACA
CGTCGAGTTTTGTGCCACTGGAGCTGCAGGTGACCGAGGCCTCCGGATCTCCTCGCTACCACCGCATCAT
CCATATCAATGAAGTAGTGCTCCTGGACGCCCCCGCGGGGCTGCTGGCGCGCCGAGCAGAAGAGGGCAGC
CACGTGGTGCTGCGGTGGCTGCCACCTCCCGGGGCTCCTATGACCACCCACATCCGCTACGAGGTGGACG
TGTCAGCAGGCAACCGGGCTGGGGGGACACAAAGGGTGGAGGTCCTGGAAGGCCGCACTGAGTGTGTCCT
GAGCAACCTGCGGGGCGGGACGCGCTACACCTTCGCTGTTCGAGCACGCATGGCCGAGCCGAGCTTCAGC
GGATTCTGGAGCGCCTGGTCTGAGCCCGCGTCGCTACTGACTGCTAGCGACTTGGACCCTCTCATCTTGA
CGCTGTCTCTCATTCTCGTCCTCATCTCACTGTTGCTGACTGTGCTGGCCCTGCTGTCCCACCGCCGGGC
TCTGCGGCAGAAGATCTGGCCTGGCATCCCAAGCCCAGAGAATGAGTTTGAGGGTCTCTTCACCACCCAC
AAGGGTAACTTCCAGCTATGGCTGTTGCAACGCGATGGCTGTCTGTGGTGGAGCCCAAGTAGCCCCTTCC
CTGAGGATCCACCTGCCCACCTAGAGGTCCTCTCAGAGCGACACTGGGGAGTGACTCAGGCTGGGGATGC
AGGGGCAGAGGACAAGGGGCCCTTACTGGAGCCAGTGGGCAGTGAGCGGGCCCAGGACACCTACCTGGTA
TTGGATGAATGGTTGCTACCCCGGTGCCCATGCAGTGAGAACCTCTCTGGGCCTGGGGACAGTGTAGACC
CTGCGACTATGGATGAAGGTTCAGAAACATCTTCCTGCCCCTCTGACTTGGCTTCAAAGCCCAGGCCAGA
GGGCACCTCGCCTTCCAGCTTTGAGTACACCATCCTGGACCCCAGCTCTAAGCTCCTGTGCCCTCGGGCA
CTGCCTCCTGAGCTACCCCCCACTCCACCTCACCTGAAGTACCTGTACCTTGTGGTGTCCGATTCCGGCA
TCTCAACAGATTACAGCTCAGGGGGCTCCCAGGGAGTCCACGGGGACTCATCTGACGGCCCCTACTCCCA
CCCCTATGAGAATAGCCTTGTTCCAGACACAGAGCCTCTGCGGCCCAGCTACGTGGCCTGCTCCTAGACC
CAGCTTTCTTGTACAAAGTGGTGATAATCGAATTCCCACGGGGTTGGGGTTGCGCCTTTTCCAAGGCAGC
CCTGGGTTTGCGCAGGGACGCGGCTGCTCTGGGCGTGGTTCCGGGAAACGCAGCGGCGCCGACCCTGGGT
CTCGCACATTCTTCACGTCCGTTCGCAGCGTCACCCGGATCTTCGCCGCTACCCTTGTGGGCCCCCCGGC
GACGCTTCCTGCTCCGCCCCTAAGTCGGGAAGGTTCCTTGCGGTTCGCGGCGTGCCGGACGTGACAAACG
GAAGCCGCACGTCTCACTAGTACCCTCGCAGACGGACAGCGCCAGGGAGCAATGGCAGCGCGCCGACCGC
GATGGGCTGTGGCCAATAGCGGCTGCTCAGCGGGGCGCGCCGAGAGCAGCGGCCGGGAAGGGGCGGTGCG
GGAGGCGGGGTGTGGGGCGGTAGTGTGGGCCCTGTTCCTGCCCGCGCGGTGTTCCGCATTCTGCAAGCCT
CCGGAGCGCACGTCGGCAGTCGGCTCCCTCGTTGACCGAATCACCGACCTCTCTCCCCAGGGGGATCCAC
CGGTCGCCACCATGGTGAGCAAGGGCGAGGAGCTGTTCACCGGGGTGGTGCCCATCCTGGTCGAGCTGGA
CGGCGACGTAAACGGCCACAAGTTCAGCGTGTCCGGCGAGGGCGAGGGCGATGCCACCTACGGCAAGCTG
ACCCTGAAGTTCATCTGCACCACCGGCAAGCTGCCCGTGCCCTGGCCCACCCTCGTGACCACCCTGACCT
ACGGCGTGCAGTGCTTCAGCCGCTACCCCGACCACATGAAGCAGCACGACTTCTTCAAGTCCGCCATGCC
CGAAGGCTACGTCCAGGAGCGCACCATCTTCTTCAAGGACGACGGCAACTACAAGACCCGCGCCGAGGTG
AAGTTCGAGGGCGACACCCTGGTGAACCGCATCGAGCTGAAGGGCATCGACTTCAAGGAGGACGGCAACA
TCCTGGGGCACAAGCTGGAGTACAACTACAACAGCCACAACGTCTATATCATGGCCGACAAGCAGAAGAA
CGGCATCAAGGTGAACTTCAAGATCCGCCACAACATCGAGGACGGCAGCGTGCAGCTCGCCGACCACTAC
CAGCAGAACACCCCCATCGGCGACGGCCCCGTGCTGCTGCCCGACAACCACTACCTGAGCACCCAGTCCG
CCCTGAGCAAAGACCCCAACGAGAAGCGCGATCACATGGTCCTGCTGGAGTTCGTGACCGCCGCCGGGAT
CACTCTCGGCATGGACGAGCTGTACAAGGCTAGCGGATCAGGTCAATGTACTAACTACGCTTTGTTGAAG
CTTGCCGGCGATGTTGAAAGTAACCCCGGTCCTGGATCCATGTCCAGACTGGACAAGAGCAAAGTCATAA
ACGGCGCTCTGGAATTACTCAATGGAGTCGGTATCGAAGGCCTGACGACAAGGAAACTCGCTCAAAAGCT
GGGAGTTGAGCAGCCTACCCTGTACTGGCACGTGAAGAACAAGCGGGCCCTGCTCGATGCCCTGCCAATC
GAGATGCTGGACAGGCATCATACCCACTTCTGCCCCCTGGAAGGCGAGTCATGGCAAGACTTTCTGCGGA
ACAACGCCAAGTCATTCCGCTGTGCTCTCCTCTCACATCGCGACGGGGCTAAAGTGCATCTCGGCACCCG
CCCAACAGAGAAACAGTACGAAACCCTGGAAAATCAGCTCGCGTTCCTGTGTCAGCAAGGCTTCTCCCTG
GAGAACGCACTGTACGCTCTGTCCGCCGTGGGCCACTTTACACTGGGCTGCGTATTGGAGGAACAGGAGC
ATCAAGTAGCAAAAGAGGAAAGAGAGACACCTACCACCGATTCTATGCCCCCACTTCTGAGACAAGCAAT
TGAGCTGTTCGACCGGCAGGGAGCCGAACCTGCCTTCCTTTTCGGCCTGGAACTAATCATATGTGGCCTG
GAGAAACAGCTAAAGTGCGAAAGCGGCGGGCCGGCCTCGAGCGAATTCCAGTACCTGCCAGATACAGACG
ATCGTCACCGGATTGAGGAGAAACGTAAAAGGACATATGAGACCTTCAAGAGCATCATGAAGAAGAGTCC
TTTCAGCGGACCCACCGACCCCCGGCCTCCACCTCGACGCATTGCTGTGCCTTCCCGCAGCTCAGCTTCT
GTCCCCAAGCCAGCACCCCAGCCCTATCCCTTTACGTCATCCCTGAGCACCATCAACTATGATGAGTTTC
CCACCATGGTGTTTCCTTCTGGGCAGATCAGCCAGGCCTCGGCCTTGGCCCCGGCCCCTCCCCAAGTCCT
GCCCCAGGCTCCAGCCCCTGCCCCTGCTCCAGCCATGGTATCAGCTCTGGCCCAGGCCCCAGCCCCTGTC
CCAGTCCTAGCCCCAGGCCCTCCTCAGGCTGTGGCCCCACCTGCCCCCAAGCCCACCCAGGCTGGGGAAG
GAACGCTGTCAGAGGCCCTGCTGCAGCTGCAGTTTGATGATGAAGACCTGGGGGCCTTGCTTGGCAACAG
CACAGACCCAGCTGTGTTCACAGACCTGGCATCCGTCGACAACTCCGAGTTTCAGCAGCTGCTGAACCAG
GGCATACCTGTGGCCCCCCACACAACTGAGCCCATGCTGATGGAGTACCCTGAGGCTATAACTCGCCTAG
TGACAGGGGCCCAGAGGCCCCCCGACCCAGCTCCTGCTCCACTGGGGGCCCCGGGGCTCCCCAATGGCCT
CCTTTCAGGAGATGAAGACTTCTCCTCCATTGCGGACATGGACTTCTCAGCCCTGCTGAGTCAGATCAGC
TCCTAAGATCAAGCTTATCGATAATCAACCTCTGGATTACAAAATTTGTGAAAGATTGACTGGTATTCTT
AACTATGTTGCTCCTTTTACGCTATGTGGATACGCTGCTTTAATGCCTTTGTATCATGCTATTGCTTCCC
GTATGGCTTTCATTTTCTCCTCCTTGTATAAATCCTGGTTGCTGTCTCTTTATGAGGAGTTGTGGCCCGT
TGTCAGGCAACGTGGCGTGGTGTGCACTGTGTTTGCTGACGCAACCCCCACTGGTTGGGGCATTGCCACC
ACCTGTCAGCTCCTTTCCGGGACTTTCGCTTTCCCCCTCCCTATTGCCACGGCGGAACTCATCGCCGCCT
GCCTTGCCCGCTGCTGGACAGGGGCTCGGCTGTTGGGCACTGACAATTCCGTGGTGTTGTCGGGGAAATC
ATCGTCCTTTCCTTGGCTGCTCGCCTGTGTTGCCACCTGGATTCTGCGCGGGACGTCCTTCTGCTACGTC
CCTTCGGCCCTCAATCCAGCGGACCTTCCTTCCCGCGGCCTGCTGCCGGCTCTGCGGCCTCTTCCGCGTC
TTCGCCTTCGCCCTCAGACGAGTCGGATCTCCCTTTGGGCCGCCTCCCCGCATCGATACCGTCGACCTCG
AGGTTCGCTTTAAGACCAATGACTTACAAGGCAGCTGTAGATCTTAGCCACTTTTTAAAAGAAAAGGGGG
GACTGGAAGGGCTAATTCACTCCCAACGAAGACAAGATGGGATCAATTCACCATGGGAATAACTTCGTAT
AGCATACATTATACGAAGTTATGCTGCTTTTTGCTTGTACTGGGTCTCTCTGGTTAGACCAGATCTGAGC
CTGGGAGCTCTCTGGCTAACTAGGGAACCCACTGCTTAAGCCTCAATAAAGCTTGCCTTGAGTGCTTCAA
GTAGTGTGTGCCCGTCTGTTGTGTGACTCTGGTAACTAGAGATCCCTCAGACCCTTTTAGTCAGTGTGGA
AAATCTCTAGCAGCATCTAGTTGAATCGCCAGTGTGTCGAGCTAGCAGATCTTTTTCCCTCTGCCAAAAA
TTATGGGGACATCATGAAGCCCCTTGAGCATCTGACTTCTGGCTAATAAAGGAAATTTATTTTCATTGCA
ATAGTGTGTTGGAATTTTTTGTGTCTCTCACTCGGAAGGACATATGGGAGGGCAAATCATTTAAAACATC
AGAATGAGTATTTGGTTTAGAGTTTGGCAACATATGCCATATGCTGGCTGCCATGAACAAAGGTGGCTAT
AAAGAGGTCATCAGTATATGAAACAGCCCCCTGCTGTCCATTCCTTATTCCATAGAAAAGCCTTGACTTG
AGGTTAGATTTTTTTTATATTTTGTTTTGTGTTATTTTTTTCTTTAACATCCCTAAAATTTTCCTTACAT
GTTTTACTAGCCAGATTTTTCCTCCTCTCCTGACTACTCCCAGTCATAGCTGTCCCTCTTCTCTTATGAA
GATCCCTCGACCTGCAGCCCAAGCTTGGCGTAATCATGGTCATAGCTGTTTCCTGTGTGAAATTGTTATC
CGCTCACAATTCCACACAACATACGAGCCGGAAGCATAAAGTGTAAAGCCTGGGGTGCCTAATGAGTGAG
CTAACTCACATTAATTGCGTTGCGCTCACTGCCCGCTTTCCAGTCGGGAAACCTGTCGTGCCAGCGGATC
CGCATCTCAATTAGTCAGCAACCATAGTCCCGCCCCTAACTCCGCCCATCCCGCCCCTAACTCCGCCCAG
TTCCGCCCATTCTCCGCCCCATGGCTGACTAATTTTTTTTATTTATGCAGAGGCCGAGGCCGCCTCGGCC
TCTGAGCTATTCCAGAAGTAGTGAGGAGGCTTTTTTGGAGGCCTAGGCTTTTGCAAAAAGCTAACTTGTT
TATTGCAGCTTATAATGGTTACAAATAAAGCAATAGCATCACAAATTTCACAAATAAAGCATTTTTTTCA
CTGCATTCTAGTTGTGGTTTGTCCAAACTCATCAATGTATCTTATCATGTCTGGATCCGCTGCATTAATG
AATCGGCCAACGCGCGGGGAGAGGCGGTTTGCGTATTGGGCGCTCTTCCGCTTCCTCGCTCACTGACTCG
CTGCGCTCGGTCGTTCGGCTGCGGCGAGCGGTATCAGCTCACTCAAAGGCGGTAATACGGTTATCCACAG
AATCAGGGGATAACGCAGGAAAGAACATGTGAGCAAAAGGCCAGCAAAAGGCCAGGAACCGTAAAAAGGC
CGCGTTGCTGGCGTTTTTCCATAGGCTCCGCCCCCCTGACGAGCATCACAAAAATCGACGCTCAAGTCAG
AGGTGGCGAAACCCGACAGGACTATAAAGATACCAGGCGTTTCCCCCTGGAAGCTCCCTCGTGCGCTCTC
CTGTTCCGACCCTGCCGCTTACCGGATACCTGTCCGCCTTTCTCCCTTCGGGAAGCGTGGCGCTTTCTCA
ATGCTCACGCTGTAGGTATCTCAGTTCGGTGTAGGTCGTTCGCTCCAAGCTGGGCTGTGTGCACGAACCC
CCCGTTCAGCCCGACCGCTGCGCCTTATCCGGTAACTATCGTCTTGAGTCCAACCCGGTAAGACACGACT
TATCGCCACTGGCAGCAGCCACTGGTAACAGGATTAGCAGAGCGAGGTATGTAGGCGGTGCTACAGAGTT
CTTGAAGTGGTGGCCTAACTACGGCTACACTAGAAGGACAGTATTTGGTATCTGCGCTCTGCTGAAGCCA
GTTACCTTCGGAAAAAGAGTTGGTAGCTCTTGATCCGGCAAACAAACCACCGCTGGTAGCGGTGGTTTTT
TTGTTTGCAAGCAGCAGATTACGCGCAGAAAAAAAGGATCTCAAGAAGATCCTTTGATCTTTTCTACGGG
GTCTGACGCTCAGTGGAACGAAAACTCACGTTAAGGGATTTTGGTCATGAGATTATCAAAAAGGATCTTC
ACCTAGATCCTTTTAAATTAAAAATGAAGTTTTAAATCAATCTAAAGTATATATGAGTAAACTTGGTCTG
ACAGTTACCAATGCTTAATCAGTGAGGCACCTATCTCAGCGATCTGTCTATTTCGTTCATCCATAGTTGC
CTGACTCCCCGTCGTGTAGATAACTACGATACGGGAGGGCTTACCATCTGGCCCCAGTGCTGCAATGATA
CCGCGAGACCCACGCTCACCGGCTCCAGATTTATCAGCAATAAACCAGCCAGCCGGAAGGGCCGAGCGCA
GAAGTGGTCCTGCAACTTTATCCGCCTCCATCCAGTCTATTAATTGTTGCCGGGAAGCTAGAGTAAGTAG
TTCGCCAGTTAATAGTTTGCGCAACGTTGTTGCCATTGCTACAGGCATCGTGGTGTCACGCTCGTCGTTT
GGTATGGCTTCATTCAGCTCCGGTTCCCAACGATCAAGGCGAGTTACATGATCCCCCATGTTGTGCAAAA
AAGCGGTTAGCTCCTTCGGTCCTCCGATCGTTGTCAGAAGTAAGTTGGCCGCAGTGTTATCACTCATGGT
TATGGCAGCACTGCATAATTCTCTTACTGTCATGCCATCCGTAAGATGCTTTTCTGTGACTGGTGAGTAC
TCAACCAAGTCATTCTGAGAATAGTGTATGCGGCGACCGAGTTGCTCTTGCCCGGCGTCAATACGGGATA
ATACCGCGCCACATAGCAGAACTTTAAAAGTGCTCATCATTGGAAAACGTTCTTCGGGGCGAAAACTCTC
AAGGATCTTACCGCTGTTGAGATCCAGTTCGATGTAACCCACTCGTGCACCCAACTGATCTTCAGCATCT
TTTACTTTCACCAGCGTTTCTGGGTGAGCAAAAACAGGAAGGCAAAATGCCGCAAAAAAGGGAATAAGGG
CGACACGGAAATGTTGAATACTCATACTCTTCCTTTTTCAATATTATTGAAGCATTTATCAGGGTTATTG
TCTCATGAGCGGATACATATTTGAATGTATTTAGAAAAATAAACAAATAGGGGTTCCGCGCACATTTCCC
CGAAAAGTGCCACCTG
Features (pLannotate 1.2.2; 37 found; start..end, strand, type, name):
      4..383     +  enhancer       CMV enhancer: human cytomegalovirus immediate early enhancer
    385..642     +  LTR            5' LTR (truncated): truncated 5' long terminal repeat (LTR) from HIV-1
    689..814     +  misc_feature   HIV-1 Ψ: packaging signal of human immunodeficiency virus type 1
    798..1157    +  CDS            HIV-1 gag (fragment): gag protein from human immunodeficiency virus 1; gag
   1306..1423    +  misc_feature   cPPT/CTS: central polypurine tract and central termination sequence of HIV-1
   1566..1649    +  CDS            vif (fragment): VIF_HV1BR - Experimental evidence at protein level: Swiss-Prot protein existence level 1. Counteracts the innate antiviral activity of host APOBEC3F and APOBEC3G. Forms a complex with host APOBEC3F and APOBEC3G thus preventing the entry of these lethally hypermutating enzymes into progeny virions. Recruits an active E3 ubiquitin ligase complex composed of elongin BC, CUL5, and RBX2 to induce polyubiquitination of APOBEC3G and APOBEC3F. In turn, they are directed to the 26S proteasome for degradation. Vif interaction with APOBEC3G also blocks its cytidine deaminase activity in a proteasome-inde
   1783..2016    +  misc_feature   RRE: The Rev response element (RRE) of HIV-1 allows for Rev-dependent mRNA export from the nucleus to the cytoplasm.
   2393..2493    +  CDS            Rev (fragment): human immunodeficiency virus 1 (HIV-1) Rev protein; rev; enhances nuclear export of unspliced and incompletely spliced viral mRNAs
   2522..2542    +  protein_bind   attB4: mutant version of attB; core recombination site for the Gateway® BP reaction BP Clonase™
   2569..2587    +  protein_bind   tet operator: bacterial operator O1 for the tetR and tetA genes tetracycline repressor TetR
   2610..2628    +  protein_bind   tet operator: bacterial operator O1 for the tetR and tetA genes tetracycline repressor TetR
   2651..2678    -  promoter       tetR/tetA promoters (fragment): tetR; overlapping promoters for bacterial tetR and tetA
   2774..2792    +  protein_bind   tet operator: bacterial operator O1 for the tetR and tetA genes tetracycline repressor TetR
   2803..2846    +  promoter       minimal CaMV 35S promoter (fragment): minimal 35S promoter from cauliflower mosaic virus
   2855..2875    +  protein_bind   attB1: mutant version of attB; core recombination site for the Gateway® BP reaction BP Clonase™
   2884..4404    +  CDS            Epor: EPOR_MOUSE - Experimental evidence at protein level: Swiss-Prot protein existence level 1. Receptor for erythropoietin. Mediates erythropoietin-induced erythroblast proliferation and differentiation. Upon EPO stimulation, EPOR dimerizes triggering the JAK2/STAT5 signaling cascade. In some cell types, can also activate STAT1 and STAT3. May also activate the LYN tyrosine kinase. From Mus musculus (Mouse).
   4408..4432    -  protein_bind   attB2: mutant version of attB; recombination site for the Gateway® BP reaction BP Clonase™
   4450..4960    +  promoter       hPGK promoter: human phosphoglycerate kinase 1 promoter
   4982..5698    +  CDS            EGFP: EGFP is a basic (constitutively fluorescent) green fluorescent protein published in 1996, derived from Aequorea victoria. It is reported to be a rapidly-maturing weak dimer with moderate acid sensitivity.
   5780..6403    +  CDS            rtTA3 (fragment): reverse tetracycline transactivator 3 activates expression from Tet-responsive promoters in the presence of doxycycline
   6842..7213    +  CDS            RelA (p65) AD: transcriptional activation domain of human RelA, also known as p65 (O'Shea and Perkins, 2008)
   7233..7821    +  misc_feature   WPRE: woodchuck hepatitis virus posttranscriptional regulatory element
   7829..7948    +  CDS            nef (fragment): NEF_HV1LA - Experimental evidence at protein level: Swiss-Prot protein existence level 1. Extracellular Nef protein targets CD4(+) T-lymphocytes for apoptosis by interacting with CXCR4 surface receptors. From Human immunodeficiency virus type 1 group M subtype B (isolate Lai) (HIV-1).
   7969..8002    +  protein_bind   loxP: Cre-mediated recombination occurs in the 8-bp core sequence (GCATACAT). Cre recombinase
   8022..8202    +  LTR            5' LTR (truncated): truncated 5' long terminal repeat (LTR) from HIV-1
   8305..8360    +  polyA_signal   β-globin poly(A) signal: rabbit β-globin polyadenylation signal (Gil and Proudfoot, 1987)
   8741..8763    -  protein_bind   lac operator (fragment): The lac repressor binds to the lac operator to inhibit transcription in E. coli. This inhibition can be relieved by adding lactose or isopropyl-β-D-thiogalactopyranoside (IPTG). lac repressor encoded by lacI
   8767..8797    -  promoter       lac promoter: promoter for the E. coli lac operon
   8812..8833    -  protein_bind   CAP binding site: CAP binding activates transcription in the presence of cAMP. E. coli catabolite activator protein
   8846..8885    -  CDS            lacI (fragment): lac repressor; lacI; The lac repressor binds to the lac operator to inhibit transcription in E. coli. This inhibition can be relieved by adding lactose or isopropyl-β-D-thiogalactopyranoside (IPTG).
   8892..8914    +  promoter       SV40 promoter (fragment): SV40 enhancer and early promoter
   8938..9073    +  rep_origin     SV40 ori: SV40 origin of replication
   9093..9227    +  polyA_signal   SV40 poly(A) signal: SV40 polyadenylation signal
   9229..9283    -  CDS            lacI (fragment): lac repressor; lacI; The lac repressor binds to the lac operator to inhibit transcription in E. coli. This inhibition can be relieved by adding lactose or isopropyl-β-D-thiogalactopyranoside (IPTG).
   9466..10054   -  rep_origin     ori: high-copy-number ColE1/pMB1/pBR322/pUC origin of replication
  10225..11085   -  CDS            AmpR: β-lactamase; bla; confers resistance to ampicillin, carbenicillin, and related antibiotics
  11086..11190   -  promoter       AmpR promoter: bla
