>Addgene plasmid #114289 | pCWXPGR-pTF-EpoR | addgene full sequence | sequence record 218954 | Addgene NGS Result
ACTCTATCATTGATAGAGTTCTAGTATTAGCAAGGCCTTTCCTCTATATAAGGAAGTTCATTTCATTTGG
AGAAGATCCCCCAAGTTTGTACAAAAAAGCAGGCTTCACCATGGACCAACTCAGGGTGGCCCGCTGGCCT
CGGGTTAGCCCCCTGTGTCTCCTACTTGCTGGGGCAGCCTGGGCATCCTCACCCAGCCTCCCGGACCCCA
AGTTTGAGAGCAAAGCCGCCCTGCTGGCATCCCGGGGCTCCGAAGAACTTCTATGCTTCACCCAGCGCTT
GGAAGACTTGGTGTGTTTCTGGGAGGAAGCGGCGAACTCCGGGATGGGCTTCAACTACAGCTTCTCTTAC
CAGCTCGAAGGTGAATCAAGAAAGTCATGTCGCCTGCACCAGGCGCCCACCGTCCGCGGCTCCATGCGTT
TCTGGTGTTCACTGCCGACCGCGGACACGTCGAGTTTTGTGCCACTGGAGCTGCAGGTGACCGAGGCCTC
CGGATCTCCTCGCTACCACCGCATCATCCATATCAATGAAGTAGTGCTCCTGGACGCCCCCGCGGGGCTG
CTGGCGCGCCGAGCAGAAGAGGGCAGCCACGTGGTGCTGCGGTGGCTGCCACCTCCCGGGGCTCCTATGA
CCACCCACATCCGCTACGAGGTGGACGTGTCAGCAGGCAACCGGGCTGGGGGGACACAAAGGGTGGAGGT
CCTGGAAGGCCGCACTGAGTGTGTCCTGAGCAACCTGCGGGGCGGGACGCGCTACACCTTCGCTGTTCGA
GCACGCATGGCCGAGCCGAGCTTCAGCGGATTCTGGAGCGCCTGGTCTGAGCCCGCGTCGCTACTGACTG
CTAGCGACTTGGACCCTCTCATCTTGACGCTGTCTCTCATTCTCGTCCTCATCTCACTGTTGCTGACTGT
GCTGGCCCTGCTGTCCCACCGCCGGGCTCTGCGGCAGAAGATCTGGCCTGGCATCCCAAGCCCAGAGAAT
GAGTTTGAGGGTCTCTTCACCACCCACAAGGGTAACTTCCAGCTATGGCTGTTGCAACGCGATGGCTGTC
TGTGGTGGAGCCCAAGTAGCCCCTTCCCTGAGGATCCACCTGCCCACCTAGAGGTCCTCTCAGAGCGACA
CTGGGGAGTGACTCAGGCTGGGGATGCAGGGGCAGAGGACAAGGGGCCCTTACTGGAGCCAGTGGGCAGT
GAGCGGGCCCAGGACACCTACCTGGTATTGGATGAATGGTTGCTACCCCGGTGCCCATGCAGTGAGAACC
TCTCTGGGCCTGGGGACAGTGTAGACCCTGCGACTATGGATGAAGGTTCAGAAACATCTTCCTGCCCCTC
TGACTTGGCTTCAAAGCCCAGGCCAGAGGGCACCTCGCCTTCCAGCTTTGAGTACACCATCCTGGACCCC
AGCTCTAAGCTCCTGTGCCCTCGGGCACTGCCTCCTGAGCTACCCCCCACTCCACCTCACCTGAAGTACC
TGTACCTTGTGGTGTCCGATTCCGGCATCTCAACAGATTACAGCTCAGGGGGCTCCCAGGGAGTCCACGG
GGACTCATCTGACGGCCCCTACTCCCACCCCTATGAGAATAGCCTTGTTCCAGACACAGAGCCTCTGCGG
CCCAGCTACGTGGCCTGCTCCTAGACCCAGCTTTCTTGTACAAAGTGGTGATAATCGAATTCCACGGGGT
TGGGGTTGCGCCTTTTCCAAGGCAGCCCTGGGTTTGCGCAGGGACGCGGCTGCTCTGGGCGTGGTTCCGG
GAAACGCAGCGGCGCCGACCCTGGGTCTCGCACATTCTTCACGTCCGTTCGCAGCGTCACCCGGATCTTC
GCCGCTACCCTTGTGGGCCCCCCGGCGACGCTTCCTGCTCCGCCCCTAAGTCGGGAAGGTTCCTTGCGGT
TCGCGGCGTGCCGGACGTGACAAACGGAAGCCGCACGTCTCACTAGTACCCTCGCAGACGGACAGCGCCA
GGGAGCAATGGCAGCGCGCCGACCGCGATGGGCTGTGGCCAATAGCGGCTGCTCAGCAGGGCGCGCCGAG
AGCAGCGGCCGGGAAGGGGCGGTGCGGGAGGCGGGGTGTGGGGCGGTAGTGTGGGCCCTGTTCCTGCCCG
CGCGGTGTTCCGCATTCTGCAAGCCTCCGGAGCGCACGTCGGCAGTCGGCTCCCTCGTTGACCGAATCAC
CGACCTCTCTCCCCAGGGGGATCCACCGGTCGCCACCATGGTGAGCAAGGGCGAGGAGCTGTTCACCGGG
GTGGTGCCCATCCTGGTCGAGCTGGACGGCGACGTAAACGGCCACAAGTTCAGCGTGTCCGGCGAGGGCG
AGGGCGATGCCACCTACGGCAAGCTGACCCTGAAGTTCATCTGCACCACCGGCAAGCTGCCCGTGCCCTG
GCCCACCCTCGTGACCACCCTGACCTACGGCGTGCAGTGCTTCAGCCGCTACCCCGACCACATGAAGCAG
CACGACTTCTTCAAGTCCGCCATGCCCGAAGGCTACGTCCAGGAGCGCACCATCTTCTTCAAGGACGACG
GCAACTACAAGACCCGCGCCGAGGTGAAGTTCGAGGGCGACACCCTGGTGAACCGCATCGAGCTGAAGGG
CATCGACTTCAAGGAGGACGGCAACATCCTGGGGCACAAGCTGGAGTACAACTACAACAGCCACAACGTC
TATATCATGGCCGACAAGCAGAAGAACGGCATCAAGGTGAACTTCAAGATCCGCCACAACATCGAGGACG
GCAGCGTGCAGCTCGCCGACCACTACCAGCAGAACACCCCCATCGGCGACGGCCCCGTGCTGCTGCCCGA
CAACCACTACCTGAGCACCCAGTCCGCCCTGAGCAAAGACCCCAACGAGAAGCGCGATCACATGGTCCTG
CTGGAGTTCGTGACCGCCGCCGGGATCACTCTCGGCATGGACGAGCTGTACAAGGCTAGCGGATCAGGTC
AATGTACTAACTACGCTTTGTTGAAGCTTGCCGGCGATGTTGAAAGTAACCCCGGTCCTGGATCCATGTC
CAGACTGGACAAGAGCAAAGTCATAAACGGCGCTCTGGAATTACTCAATGGAGTCGGTATCGAAGGCCTG
ACGACAAGGAAACTCGCTCAAAAGCTGGGAGTTGAGCAGCCTACCCTGTACTGGCACGTGAAGAACAAGC
GGGCCCTGCTCGATGCCCTGCCAATCGAGATGCTGGACAGGCATCATACCCACTTCTGCCCCCTGGAAGG
CGAGTCATGGCAAGACTTTCTGCGGAACAACGCCAAGTCATTCCGCTGTGCTCTCCTCTCACATCGCGAC
GGGGCTAAAGTGCATCTCGGCACCCGCCCAACAGAGAAACAGTACGAAACCCTGGAAAATCAGCTCGCGT
TCCTGTGTCAGCAAGGCTTCTCCCTGGAGAACGCACTGTACGCTCTGTCCGCCGTGGGCCACTTTACACT
GGGCTGCGTATTGGAGGAACAGGAGCATCAAGTAGCAAAAGAGGAAAGAGAGACACCTACCACCGATTCT
ATGCCCCCACTTCTGAGACAAGCAATTGAGCTGTTCGACCGGCAGGGAGCCGAACCTGCCTTCCTTTTCG
GCCTGGAACTAATCATATGTGGCCTGGAGAAACAGCTAAAGTGCGAAAGCGGCGGGCCGGCCTCGAGCGA
ATTCCAGTACCTGCCAGATACAGACGATCGTCACCGGATTGAGGAGAAACGTAAAAGGACATATGAGACC
TTCAAGAGCATCATGAAGAAGAGTCCTTTCAGCGGACCCACCGACCCCCGGCCTCCACCTCGACGCATTG
CTGTGCCTTCCCGCAGCTCAGCTTCTGTCCCCAAGCCAGCACCCCAGCCCTATCCCTTTACGTCATCCCT
GAGCACCATCAACTATGATGAGTTTCCCACCATGGTGTTTCCTTCTGGGCAGATCAGCCAGGCCTCGGCC
TTGGCCCCGGCCCCTCCCCAAGTCCTGCCCCAGGCTCCAGCCCCTGCCCCTGCTCCAGCCATGGTATCAG
CTCTGGCCCAGGCCCCAGCCCCTGTCCCAGTCCTAGCCCCAGGCCCTCCTCAGGCTGTGGCCCCACCTGC
CCCCAAGCCCACCCAGGCTGGGGAAGGAACGCTGTCAGAGGCCCTGCTGCAGCTGCAGTTTGATGATGAA
GACCTGGGGGCCTTGCTTGGCAACAGCACAGACCCAGCTGTGTTCACAGACCTGGCATCCGTCGACAACT
CCGAGTTTCAGCAGCTGCTGAACCAGGGCATACCTGTGGCCCCCCACACAACTGAGCCCATGCTGATGGA
GTACCCTGAGGCTATAACTCGCCTAGTGACAGGGGCCCAGAGGCCCCCCGACCCAGCTCCTGCTCCACTG
GGGGCCCCGGGGCTCCCCAATGGCCTCCTTTCAGGAGATGAAGACTTCTCCTCCATTGCGGACATGGACT
TCTCAGCCCTGCTGAGTCAGATCAGCTCCTAAAGATCTGATCAAGCTTATCGATAATCAACCTCTGGATT
ACAAAATTTGTGAAAGATTGACTGGTATTCTTAACTATGTTGCTCCTTTTACGCTATGTGGATACGCTGC
TTTAATGCCTTTGTATCATGCTATTGCTTCCCGTATGGCTTTCATTTTCTCCTCCTTGTATAAATCCTGG
TTGCTGTCTCTTTATGAGGAGTTGTGGCCCGTTGTCAGGCAACGTGGCGTGGTGTGCACTGTGTTTGCTG
ACGCAACCCCCACTGGTTGGGGCATTGCCACCACCTGTCAGCTCCTTTCCGGGACTTTCGCTTTCCCCCT
CCCTATTGCCACGGCGGAACTCATCGCCGCCTGCCTTGCCCGCTGCTGGACAGGGGCTCGGCTGTTGGGC
ACTGACAATTCCGTGGTGTTGTCGGGGAAATCATCGTCCTTTCCTTGGCTGCTCGCCTGTGTTGCCACCT
GGATTCTGCGCGGGACGTCCTTCTGCTACGTCCCTTCGGCCCTCAATCCAGCGGACCTTCCTTCCCGCGG
CCTGCTGCCGGCTCTGCGGCCTCTTCCGCGTCTTCGCCTTCGCCCTCAGACGAGTCGGATCTCCCTTTGG
GCCGCCTCCCCGCATCGATACCGTCGACCTCGAGGTTCGCTTTAAGACCAATGACTTACAAGGCAGCTGT
AGATCTTAGCCACTTTTTAAAAGAAAAGGGGGGACTGGAAGGGCTAATTCACTCCCAACGAAGACAAGAT
GGGATCAATTCACCATGGGAATAACTTCGTATAGCATACATTATACGAAGTTATGCTGCTTTTTGCTTGT
ACTGGGTCTCTCTGGTTAGACCAGATCTGAGCCTGGGAGCTCTCTGGCTAACTAGGGAACCCACTGCTTA
AGCCTCAATAAAGCTTGCCTTGAGTGCTTCAAGTAGTGTGTGCCCGTCTGTTGTGTGACTCTGGTAACTA
GAGATCCCTCAGACCCTTTTAGTCAGTGTGGAAAATCTCTAGCAGCATCTAGTTGAATCGCCAGTGTGTC
GAGCTAGCAGATCTTTTTCCCTCTGCCAAAAATTATGGGGACATCATGAAGCCCCTTGAGCATCTGACTT
CTGGCTAATAAAGGAAATTTATTTTCATTGCAATAGTGTGTTGGAATTTTTTGTGTCTCTCACTCGGAAG
GACATATGGGAGGGCAAATCATTTAAAACATCAGAATGAGTATTTGGTTTAGAGTTTGGCAACATATGCC
CATATGCTGGCTGCCATGAACAAAGGTTGGCTATAAAGAGGTCATCAGTATATGAAACAGCCCCCTGCTG
TCCATTCCTTATTCCATAGAAAAGCCTTGACTTGAGGTTAGATTTTTTTTATATTTTGTTTTGTGTTATT
TTTTTCTTTAACATCCCTAAAATTTTCCTTACATGTTTTACTAGCCAGATTTTTCCTCCTCTCCTGACTA
CTCCCAGTCATAGCTGTCCCTCTTCTCTTATGGAGATCCCTCGACCTGCAGCCCAAGCTTGGCGTAATCA
TGGTCATAGCTGTTTCCTGTGTGAAATTGTTATCCGCTCACAATTCCACACAACATACGAGCCGGAAGCA
TAAAGTGTAAAGCCTGGGGTGCCTAATGAGTGAGCTAACTCACATTAATTGCGTTGCGCTCACTGCCCGC
TTTCCAGTCGGGAAACCTGTCGTGCCAGCGGATCCGCATCTCAATTAGTCAGCAACCATAGTCCCGCCCC
TAACTCCGCCCATCCCGCCCCTAACTCCGCCCAGTTCCGCCCATTCTCCGCCCCATGGCTGACTAATTTT
TTTTATTTATGCAGAGGCCGAGGCCGCCTCGGCCTCTGAGCTATTCCAGAAGTAGTGAGGAGGCTTTTTT
GGAGGCCTAGGCTTTTGCAAAAAGCTAACTTGTTTATTGCAGCTTATAATGGTTACAAATAAAGCAATAG
CATCACAAATTTCACAAATAAAGCATTTTTTTCACTGCATTCTAGTTGTGGTTTGTCCAAACTCATCAAT
GTATCTTATCATGTCTGGATCCGCTGCATTAATGAATCGGCCAACGCGCGGGGAGAGGCGGTTTGCGTAT
TGGGCGCTCTTCCGCTTCCTCGCTCACTGACTCGCTGCGCTCGGTCGTTCGGCTGCGGCGAGCGGTATCA
GCTCACTCAAAGGCGGTAATACGGTTATCCACAGAATCAGGGGATAACGCAGGAAAGAACATGTGAGCAA
AAGGCCAGCAAAAGGCCAGGAACCGTAAAAAGGCCGCGTTGCTGGCGTTTTTCCATAGGCTCCGCCCCCC
TGACGAGCATCACAAAAATCGACGCTCAAGTCAGAGGTGGCGAAACCCGACAGGACTATAAAGATACCAG
GCGTTTCCCCCTGGAAGCTCCCTCGTGCGCTCTCCTGTTCCGACCCTGCCGCTTACGGATACCTGTCCGC
CTTTCTCCCTTCGGGAAGCGTGGCGCTTTCTCATAGCTCACGCTGTAGGTATCTCAGTTCGGTGTAGGTC
GTTCGCTCCAAGCTGGGCTGTGTGCACGAACCCCCCGTTCAGCCCGACCGCTGCGCCTTATCCGGTAACT
ATCGTCTTGAGTCCAACCCGGTAAGACACGACTTATCGCCACTGGCAGCAGCCACTGGTAACAGGATTAG
CAGAGCGAGGTATGTAGGCGGTGCTACAGAGTTCTTGAAGTGGTGGCCTAACTACGGCTACACTAGAAGA
ACAGTATTTGGTATCTGCGCTCTGCTGAAGCCAGTTACCTTCGGAAAAAGAGTTGGTAGCTCTTGATCCG
GCAAACAAACCACCGCTGGTAGCGGTGGTTTTTTTGTTTGCAAGCAGCAGATTACGCGCAGAAAAAAAGG
ATCTCAAGAAGATCCTTTGATCTTTTCTACGGGGTCTGACGCTCAGTGGAACGAAAACTCACGTTAAGGG
ATTTTGGTCATGAGATTATCAAAAAGGATCTTCACCTAGATCCTTTTAAATTAAAAATGAAGTTTTAAAT
CAATCTAAAGTATATATGAGTAAACTTGGTCTGACAGTTACCAATGCTTAATCAGTGAGGCACCTATCTC
AGCGATCTGTCTATTTCGTTCATCCATAGTTGCCTGACTCCCCGTCGTGTAGATAACTACGATACGGGAG
GGCTTACCATCTGGCCCCAGTGCTGCAATGATACCGCGAGACCCACGCTCACCGGCTCCAGATTTATCAG
CAATAAACCAGCCAGCCGGAAGGGCCGAGCGCAGAAGTGGTCCTGCAACTTTATCCGCCTCCATCCAGTC
TATTAATTGTTGCCGGGAAGCTAGAGTAAGTAGTTCGCCAGTTAATAGTTTGCGCAACGTTGTTGCCATT
GCTACAGGCATCGTGGTGTCACGCTCGTCGTTTGGTATGGCTTCATTCAGCTCCGGTTCCCAACGATCAA
GGCGAGTTACATGATCCCCCATGTTGTGCAAAAAAGCGGTTAGCTCCTTCGGTCCTCCGATCGTTGTCAG
AAGTAAGTTGGCCGCAGTGTTATCACTCATGGTTATGGCAGCACTGCATAATTCTCTTACTGTCATGCCA
TCCGTAAGATGCTTTTCTGTGACTGGTGAGTACTCAACCAAGTCATTCTGAGAATAGTGTATGCGGCGAC
CGAGTTGCTCTTGCCCGGCGTCAATACGGGATAATACCGCGCCACATAGCAGAACTTTAAAAGTGCTCAT
CATTGGAAAACGTTCTTCGGGGCGAAAACTCTCAAGGATCTTACCGCTGTTGAGATCCAGTTCGATGTAA
CCCACTCGTGCACCCAACTGATCTTCAGCATCTTTTACTTTCACCAGCGTTTCTGGGTGAGCAAAAACAG
GAAGGCAAAATGCCGCAAAAAAGGGAATAAGGGCGACACGGAAATGTTGAATACTCATACTCTTCCTTTT
TCAATATTATTGAAGCATTTATCAGGGTTATTGTCTCATGAGCGGATACATATTTGAATGTATTTAGAAA
AATAAACAAATAGGGGTTCCGCGCACATTTCCCCGAAAAGTGCCACCTGGGTCGACATTGATTATTGACT
AGTTATTAATAGTAATCAATTACGGGGTCATTAGTTCATAGCCCATATATGGAGTTCCGCGTTACATAAC
TTACGGTAAATGGCCCGCCTGGCTGACCGCCCAACGACCCCCGCCCATTGACGTCAATAATGACGTATGT
TCCCATAGTAACGCCAATAGGGACTTTCCATTGACGTCAATGGGTGGAGTATTTACGGTAAACTGCCCAC
TTGGCAGTACATCAAGTGTATCATATGCCAAGTACGCCCCCTATTGACGTCAATGACGGTAAATGGCCCG
CCTGGCATTATGCCCAGTACATGACCTTATGGGACTTTCCTACTTGGCAGTACATCTACGTATTAGTCAT
CGCTATTACCATGGGAGGCGTGGCCTGGGCGGGACTGGGGAGTGGCGAGCCCTCAGATCCTGCATATAAG
CAGCTGCTTTTTGCCTGTACTGGGTCTCTCTGGTTAGACCAGATCTGAGCCTGGGAGCTCTCTGGCTAAC
TAGGGAACCCACTGCTTAAGCCTCAATAAAGCTTGCCTTGAGTGCTTCAAGTAGTGTGTGCCCGTCTGTT
GTGTGACTCTGGTAACTAGAGATCCCTCAGACCCTTTTAGTCAGTGTGGAAAATCTCTAGCAGTGGCGCC
CGAACAGGGACTTGAAAGCGAAAGGGAAACCAGAGGAGCTCTCTCGACGCAGGACTCGGCTTGCTGAAGC
GCGCACGGCAAGAGGCGAGGGGCGGCGACTGGTGAGTACGCCAAAAATTTTGACTAGCGGAGGCTAGAAG
GAGAGAGATGGGTGCGAGAGCGTCAGTATTAAGCGGGGGAGAATTAGATCGCGATGGGAAAAAATTCGGT
TAAGGCCAGGGGGAAAGAAAAAATATAAATTAAAACATATAGTATGGGCAAGCAGGGAGCTAGAACGATT
CGCAGTTAATACTGGCCTGTTAGAAACATCAGAAGGCTGTAGACAAATACTGGGACAGCTACAACCATCC
CTTCAGACAGGATCAGAAGAACTTAGATCATTATATAATACAGTAGCAACCCTCTATTGTGTGCATCAAA
GGATAGAGATAAAAGACACCAAGGAAGCTTTAGACAAGATAGAGGAAGAGCAAAACAAAAGTAAGAAAAA
AGCACAGCAAGCAGCAGGATCTTCAGACCTGGAAATTCCCTACAATCCCCAAAGTCAAGGAGTAGTAGAA
TCTATGAATAAAGAATTAAAGAAAATTATAGGACAGGTAAGAGATCAGGCTGAACATCTTAAGACAGCAG
TACAAATGGCAGTATTCATCCACAATTTTAAAAGAAAAGGGGGGATTGGGGGGTACAGTGCAGGGGAAAG
AATAGTAGACATAATAGCAACAGACATACAAACTAAAGAATTACAAAAACAAATTACAAAAATTCAAAAT
TTTCGGGTTTATTACAGGGACAGCAGAAATCCACTTTGGAAAGGACCAGCAAAGCTCCTCTGGAAAGGTG
AAGGGGCAGTAGTAATACAAGATAATAGTGACATAAAAGTAGTGCCAAGAAGAAAAGCAAAGATCATTAG
GGATTATGGAAAACAGATGGCAGGTGATGATTGTGTGGCAAGTAGACAGGATGAGGATTAGAACATGGAA
AAGTTTAGTAAAACACCATAAGGAGGAGATATGAGGGACAATTGGAGAAGTGAATTATATAAATATAAAG
TAGTAAAAATTGAACCATTAGGAGTAGCACCCACCAAGGCAAAGAGAAGAGTGGTGCAGAGAGAAAAAAG
AGCAGTGGGAATAGGAGCTTTGTTCCTTGGGTTCTTGGGAGCAGCAGGAAGCACTATGGGCGCAGCGTCA
ATGACGCTGACGGTACAGGCCAGACAATTATTGTCTGGTATAGTGCAGCAGCAGAACAATTTGCTGAGGG
CTATTGAGGCGCAACAGCATCTGTTGCAACTCACAGTCTGGGGCATCAAGCAGCTCCAGGCAAGAATCCT
GGCTGTGGAAAGATACCTAAAGGATCAACAGCTCCTGGGGATTTGGGGTTGCTCTGGAAAACTCATTTGC
ACCACTGCTGTGCCTTGGAATGCTAGTTGGAGTAATAAATCTCTGGAACAGATTTGGAATCACACGACCT
GGATGGAGTGGGACAGAGAAATTAACAATTACACAAGCTTAATACACTCCTTAATTGAAGAATCGCAAAA
CCAGCAAGAAAAGAATGAACAAGAATTATTGGAATTAGATAAATGGGCAAGTTTGTGGAATTGGTTTAAC
ATAACAAATTGGCTGTGGTATATAAAATTATTCATAATGATAGTAGGAGGCTTGGTAGGTTTAAGAATAG
TTTTTGCTGTACTTTCTATAGTGAATAGAGTTAGGCAGGGATATTCACCATTATCGTTTCAGACCCACCT
CCCAACCCCGAGGGGACCCGACAGGCCCGAAGGAATAGAAGAAGAAGGTGGAGAGAGAGACAGAGACAGA
TCCATTCGATTAGTGAACGGATCTCGACGGTATCTAGTGATTATCGGATCAACTTTGTATAGAAAAGTTG
GGTACAACTCCCACTAGACATATCCTACTCTATCATTGATAGAGTGACCCTTCCATAGACATATCCTACT
CTATCATTGATAGAGTGACCCTTCCACTAGGTTCACTTTTCTCTATCATTGATAGGGAGTGGTAAACAAT
TGATGGACAAAATCTATCAATGATAGAGAGTGCATGTTACTAGTATTGTTCTTCTCTATCATTGATAGTG
ACTTTGCCTAATCACTTAGCA
Features (pLannotate 1.2.2; 37 found; start..end, strand, type, name):
      1..19      +  protein_bind   tet operator: bacterial operator O1 for the tetR and tetA genes tetracycline repressor TetR
     30..73      +  promoter       minimal CaMV 35S promoter (fragment): minimal 35S promoter from cauliflower mosaic virus
     82..102     +  protein_bind   attB1: mutant version of attB; core recombination site for the Gateway® BP reaction BP Clonase™
    111..1631    +  CDS            Epor: EPOR_MOUSE - Experimental evidence at protein level: Swiss-Prot protein existence level 1. Receptor for erythropoietin. Mediates erythropoietin-induced erythroblast proliferation and differentiation. Upon EPO stimulation, EPOR dimerizes triggering the JAK2/STAT5 signaling cascade. In some cell types, can also activate STAT1 and STAT3. May also activate the LYN tyrosine kinase. From Mus musculus (Mouse).
   1635..1659    -  protein_bind   attB2: mutant version of attB; recombination site for the Gateway® BP reaction BP Clonase™
   1676..2186    +  promoter       hPGK promoter: human phosphoglycerate kinase 1 promoter
   2208..2924    +  CDS            EGFP: EGFP is a basic (constitutively fluorescent) green fluorescent protein published in 1996, derived from Aequorea victoria. It is reported to be a rapidly-maturing weak dimer with moderate acid sensitivity.
   3006..3629    +  CDS            rtTA3 (fragment): reverse tetracycline transactivator 3 activates expression from Tet-responsive promoters in the presence of doxycycline
   4068..4439    +  CDS            RelA (p65) AD: transcriptional activation domain of human RelA, also known as p65 (O'Shea and Perkins, 2008)
   4465..5053    +  misc_feature   WPRE: woodchuck hepatitis virus posttranscriptional regulatory element
   5061..5180    +  CDS            nef (fragment): NEF_HV1LA - Experimental evidence at protein level: Swiss-Prot protein existence level 1. Extracellular Nef protein targets CD4(+) T-lymphocytes for apoptosis by interacting with CXCR4 surface receptors. From Human immunodeficiency virus type 1 group M subtype B (isolate Lai) (HIV-1).
   5201..5234    +  protein_bind   loxP: Cre-mediated recombination occurs in the 8-bp core sequence (GCATACAT). Cre recombinase
   5254..5434    +  LTR            5' LTR (truncated): truncated 5' long terminal repeat (LTR) from HIV-1
   5537..5592    +  polyA_signal   β-globin poly(A) signal: rabbit β-globin polyadenylation signal (Gil and Proudfoot, 1987)
   5975..5997    -  protein_bind   lac operator (fragment): The lac repressor binds to the lac operator to inhibit transcription in E. coli. This inhibition can be relieved by adding lactose or isopropyl-β-D-thiogalactopyranoside (IPTG). lac repressor encoded by lacI
   6001..6031    -  promoter       lac promoter: promoter for the E. coli lac operon
   6046..6067    -  protein_bind   CAP binding site: CAP binding activates transcription in the presence of cAMP. E. coli catabolite activator protein
   6080..6119    -  CDS            lacI (fragment): lac repressor; lacI; The lac repressor binds to the lac operator to inhibit transcription in E. coli. This inhibition can be relieved by adding lactose or isopropyl-β-D-thiogalactopyranoside (IPTG).
   6126..6148    +  promoter       SV40 promoter (fragment): SV40 enhancer and early promoter
   6172..6307    +  rep_origin     SV40 ori: SV40 origin of replication
   6327..6461    +  polyA_signal   SV40 poly(A) signal: SV40 polyadenylation signal
   6463..6517    -  CDS            lacI (fragment): lac repressor; lacI; The lac repressor binds to the lac operator to inhibit transcription in E. coli. This inhibition can be relieved by adding lactose or isopropyl-β-D-thiogalactopyranoside (IPTG).
   6700..7287    -  rep_origin     ori: high-copy-number ColE1/pMB1/pBR322/pUC origin of replication
   7458..8318    -  CDS            AmpR: β-lactamase; bla; confers resistance to ampicillin, carbenicillin, and related antibiotics
   8319..8423    -  promoter       AmpR promoter: bla
   8454..8833    +  enhancer       CMV enhancer: human cytomegalovirus immediate early enhancer
   8835..9092    +  LTR            5' LTR (truncated): truncated 5' long terminal repeat (LTR) from HIV-1
   9139..9264    +  misc_feature   HIV-1 Ψ: packaging signal of human immunodeficiency virus type 1
   9248..9607    +  CDS            HIV-1 gag (fragment): gag protein from human immunodeficiency virus 1; gag
   9756..9873    +  misc_feature   cPPT/CTS: central polypurine tract and central termination sequence of HIV-1
  10016..10099   +  CDS            vif (fragment): VIF_HV1BR - Experimental evidence at protein level: Swiss-Prot protein existence level 1. Counteracts the innate antiviral activity of host APOBEC3F and APOBEC3G. Forms a complex with host APOBEC3F and APOBEC3G thus preventing the entry of these lethally hypermutating enzymes into progeny virions. Recruits an active E3 ubiquitin ligase complex composed of elongin BC, CUL5, and RBX2 to induce polyubiquitination of APOBEC3G and APOBEC3F. In turn, they are directed to the 26S proteasome for degradation. Vif interaction with APOBEC3G also blocks its cytidine deaminase activity in a proteasome-inde
  10233..10466   +  misc_feature   RRE: The Rev response element (RRE) of HIV-1 allows for Rev-dependent mRNA export from the nucleus to the cytoplasm.
  10843..10943   +  CDS            Rev (fragment): human immunodeficiency virus 1 (HIV-1) Rev protein; rev; enhances nuclear export of unspliced and incompletely spliced viral mRNAs
  10970..10990   +  protein_bind   attB4: mutant version of attB; core recombination site for the Gateway® BP reaction BP Clonase™
  11017..11035   +  protein_bind   tet operator: bacterial operator O1 for the tetR and tetA genes tetracycline repressor TetR
  11058..11076   +  protein_bind   tet operator: bacterial operator O1 for the tetR and tetA genes tetracycline repressor TetR
  11099..11126   -  promoter       tetR/tetA promoters (fragment): tetR; overlapping promoters for bacterial tetR and tetA
