[The description below was written by a language model from this plasmid's Addgene catalogue record and pLannotate feature annotations shown in this document.]
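Description:
pCWXPGR-pTF-EpoR is an HIV-1-based, self-contained ("all-in-one") tetracycline-inducible lentiviral vector of about 11.2 kb, built on the pCWXPGR65 backbone. It is propagated in E. coli through a high-copy ColE1/pUC origin with ampicillin resistance. The viral genome is transcribed from a CMV enhancer fused to a truncated 5' LTR. It carries the Ψ packaging signal with a gag fragment, the cPPT/CTS, the RRE, a WPRE and a truncated 3' LTR that contains a loxP site, followed by a rabbit β-globin polyadenylation signal. Because the 3' LTR is copied to both ends of the provirus during reverse transcription, this loxP site would in principle let Cre excise the integrated cassette. An SV40 origin and SV40 poly(A) signal lie in the plasmid backbone.

The payload was assembled by Gateway recombination, which left attB4, attB1 and attB2 scars. The pTF promoter, described by the depositor as an optimized TET promoter, is annotated as tet operator repeats upstream of a minimal promoter. It drives the erythropoietin receptor coding sequence. The catalogue lists this insert as rat Epor, while the automated annotation matched it to the mouse EPOR protein, most likely reflecting homology rather than a different insert. Downstream, a human PGK promoter constitutively expresses EGFP, followed by a reverse tetracycline transactivator fragment and a RelA (p65) activation domain. The element linking EGFP to the transactivator is not annotated. EGFP is the only marker for transduced cells, and doxycycline-bound transactivator switches on EpoR expression. The depositor and sequencing-derived records show the same feature order and differ only in start position and by a few nucleotides in length.
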