Addgene plasmid #114289: pCWXPGR-pTF-EpoR
Purpose: TET-inducible expression of Erythropoietin receptor
Depositing lab: Patrick Salmon. Depositing organization: University of Geneva.
Backbone
  Vector backbone: pCWXPGR65
  Vector type: Lentiviral
  Selectable markers: GFP
Growth in bacteria
  Bacterial resistance: Ampicillin, 100 μg/mL
  Growth temperature: 37°C
  Growth strain: NEB Stable
  Copy number: High Copy
Gene/Insert
  Gene/Insert name: Erythropoietin Receptor
  Species: R. norvegicus (rat)
  Entrez Gene: Epor (a.k.a. MGC108723)
  Cloning method: Gateway Cloning
Terms and licenses: Academic/Nonprofit Terms; Industry Terms: Not Available to Industry
Depositor comments: pTF is an optimized TET-promoter, described in HGT 2011, Giry et al.
How to cite: pCWXPGR-pTF-EpoR was a gift from Patrick Salmon (Addgene plasmid # 114289 ; http://n2t.net/addgene:114289 ; RRID:Addgene_114289)
